Addgene plasmid #147560: pnYC-NpM-DmPAN3_349-790_T
Purpose: Bacterial Expression of DmPAN3_349-790
Depositing lab: Elisa Izaurralde. Depositing organization: Max Planck Institute for Developmental Biology. Publication: Structure of the PAN3 pseudokinase reveals the basis for interactions with the PAN2 deadenylase and the GW182 proteins. Christie M, Boland A, Huntzinger E, Weichenrieder O, Izaurralde E. Mol Cell. 2013 Aug 8;51(3):360-73. doi: 10.1016/j.molcel.2013.07.011. PubMed 23932717.
Backbone
  Vector backbone: Unknown
  Vector type: Bacterial Expression
Growth in bacteria
  Bacterial resistance: Chloramphenicol, 25 μg/mL
  Growth temperature: 37°C
  Growth strain: DH5alpha
  Copy number: Low Copy
Gene/Insert
  Gene/Insert name: DmPAN3_349-790
  Species: D. melanogaster (fly)
  Entrez Gene: CG11486 (a.k.a. Dmel_CG11486, Dmel\CG11486, PAN3)
  Cloning method: Unknown
Terms and licenses: Academic/Nonprofit Terms; Industry Terms: Not Available to Industry
Depositor comments: ORF extracted from NCBI: LD14901 Plasmids from this collection were made available to the research community and donated after the lab closed. Please note that the sequence provided by the depositing laboratory may be theoretical/predicted or based on Sanger sequencing results. There may be discrepancies between sequencing results obtained by Addgene and the depositor sequence. If an Addgene verified sequence is not available, please contact before placing your order to request that our lab fully sequence the plasmid.
How to cite: pnYC-NpM-DmPAN3_349-790_T was a gift from Elisa Izaurralde (Addgene plasmid # 147560 ; http://n2t.net/addgene:147560 ; RRID:Addgene_147560)
