[The description below was written by a language model from this plasmid's Addgene catalogue record and pLannotate feature annotations shown in this document.]
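Description:
pnYC-NpM-DmPAN3_349-790_T is a 6.8 kb bacterial expression plasmid for producing a fragment of Drosophila melanogaster PAN3 (residues 349–790) in E. coli. The catalogue lists the backbone as unknown, but the annotated features show a p15A origin of replication, a chloramphenicol acetyltransferase gene driven by its own cat promoter, and several disrupted fragments of the tetracycline efflux gene flanking the expression cassette. This arrangement suggests that the cassette was inserted into the tetracycline resistance region of a pACYC-like vector. Selection is with chloramphenicol, and the record describes the plasmid as low copy. Because p15A is compatible with ColE1-type origins, a plasmid of this kind can coexist with a second expression vector in the same cell, which suits co-expression of binding partners, although the record does not state that use explicitly.

The expression cassette consists of a T7 promoter followed by a lac operator and the phage T7 gene 10 ribosome binding site, so transcription depends on T7 RNA polymerase and is inducible with IPTG in a suitable host strain. The open reading frame begins with a maltose-binding protein lacking its signal sequence, which keeps the fusion cytosolic and serves as an N-terminal solubility and affinity tag. It is followed by the PAN3 fragment. A short sequence annotated as a fragment of a T7 gene 10B-derived solubility tag lies between the insert and the T7 terminator, and whether it is translated is not clear from the record. PAN3 is the regulatory subunit of the PAN2–PAN3 poly(A) nuclease deadenylation complex. The associated publication concerns the structure of the PAN3 pseudokinase and its interactions with PAN2 and GW182 proteins, consistent with use for recombinant protein production for structural and binding studies.
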