Features (pLannotate 1.2.2; 18 found; start..end, strand, type, name):
    739..834     -  CDS            resD (fragment): REDF_ECOLI - Also known as D. Protein inferred from homology: Swiss-Prot protein existence level 3. Acts as a repressor of transcription and as a site-specific resolvase that cleaves at the RfsF site. From Escherichia coli (strain K12).
    824..881     +  CDS            TcR (fragment): tetracycline efflux protein; tet; confers resistance to tetracycline
    878..971     -  CDS            TcR (fragment): tetracycline efflux protein; tet; confers resistance to tetracycline
   1475..2375    -  CDS            TcR (fragment): tetracycline efflux protein; tet; confers resistance to tetracycline
   2402..2420    +  promoter       T7 promoter: promoter for bacteriophage T7 RNA polymerase
   2421..2445    +  protein_bind   lac operator: The lac repressor binds to the lac operator to inhibit transcription in E. coli. This inhibition can be relieved by adding lactose or isopropyl-β-D-thiogalactopyranoside (IPTG). lac repressor encoded by lacI
   2460..2482    +  RBS            RBS: efficient ribosome binding site from bacteriophage T7 gene 10 (Olins and Rangwala, 1989)
   2493..3589    +  CDS            MBP (fragment): maltose binding protein from E. coli; malE (mutated); This version of the gene does not encode a signal sequence, so MBP will remain in the cytosol.
   3611..4966    +  CDS            PAN3 (fragment): PAN3_DROME - Experimental evidence at protein level: Swiss-Prot protein existence level 1. Regulatory subunit of the poly(A)-nuclease (PAN) deadenylation complex, one of two cytoplasmic mRNA deadenylases involved in general and miRNA-mediated mRNA turnover. PAN specifically shortens poly(A) tails of RNA and the activity is stimulated by poly(A)-binding protein (PABP). PAN deadenylation is followed by rapid degradation of the shortened mRNA tails by the CCR4-NOT complex. Deadenylated mRNAs are then degraded by two alternative mechanisms, namely exosome-mediated 3'-5' exonucleolytic degradation,
   4983..5032    +  CDS            SET1 (fragment): solubility-enhancement tag derived from T7 phage gene 10B
   5040..5087    +  terminator     T7 terminator: transcription terminator for bacteriophage T7 RNA polymerase
   5110..5214    -  CDS            TcR (fragment): tetracycline efflux protein; tet; confers resistance to tetracycline
   5262..5290    -  promoter       tet promoter: E. coli promoter for tetracycline efflux protein gene
   5402..5947    +  rep_origin     p15A ori: Plasmids containing the medium-copy-number p15A origin of replication can be propagated in E. coli cells that contain a second plasmid with the ColE1 origin.
   6035..6090    +  rep_origin     RSF ori (fragment): Plasmids containing the RSF 1030 origin of replication can be propagated in E. coli cells that contain additional plasmids with compatible origins.
   6209..6352    -  mobile_element IS1 (fragment): prokaryotic transposable element IS1
   6473..6575    +  promoter       cat promoter: promoter of the E. coli cat gene encoding chloramphenicol acetyltransferase
   6576..441     +  CDS            CmR (across the origin): chloramphenicol acetyltransferase; cat; confers resistance to chloramphenicol
>Addgene plasmid #147560 | pnYC-NpM-DmPAN3_349-790_T | depositor full sequence | sequence record 290007 | Full Sequence
GGTATGGCAATGAAAGACGGTGAGCTGGTGATATGGGATAGTGTTCACCCTTGTTACACCGTTTTCCATG
AGCAAACTGAAACGTTTTCATCGCTCTGGAGTGAATACCACGACGATTTCCGGCAGTTTCTACACATATA
TTCGCAAGATGTGGCGTGTTACGGTGAAAACCTGGCCTATTTCCCTAAAGGGTTTATTGAGAATATGTTT
TTCGTCTCAGCCAATCCCTGGGTGAGTTTCACCAGTTTTGATTTAAACGTGGCCAATATGGACAACTTCT
TCGCCCCCGTTTTCACCATGGGCAAATATTATACGCAAGGCGACAAGGTGCTGATGCCGCTGGCGATTCA
GGTTCATCATGCCGTCTGTGATGGCTTCCATGTCGGCAGAATGCTTAATGAATTACAACAGTACTGCGAT
GAGTGGCAGGGCGGGGCGTAATTTTTTTAAGGCAGTTATTGGTGCCCTTAAACGCCTGGTGCTACGCCTG
AATAAGTGATAATAAGCGGATGAATGGCAGAAATTCGAAAGCAAATTCGACCCGGTCGTCGGTTCAGGGC
AGGGTCGTTAAATAGCCGCTTATGTCTATTGCTGGTTTACCGGTTTATTGACTACCGGAAGCAGTGTGAC
CGTGTGCTTCTCAAATGCCTGAGGCCAGTTTGCTCAGGCTCTCCCCGTGGAGGTAATAATTGACGATATG
ATCATTTATTCTGCCTCCCAGAGCCTGATAAAAACGGTTAGCGCTTCGTTAATACAGATGTAGGTGTTCC
ACAGGGTAGCCAGCAGCATCCTGCGATGCAGATCCGGAACATAATGGTGCAGGGCGCTTGTTTCGGCGTG
GGTATGGTGGCAGGCCCCGTGGCCGGGGGACTGTTGGGCGCTGCCGGCACCTGTCCTACGAGTTGCATGA
TAAAGAAGACAGTCATAAGTGCGGCGACGATAGTCATGCCCCGCGCCCACCGGAAGGAGCTACCGGACAG
CGGTGCGGACTGTTGTAACTCAGAATAAGAAATGAGGCCGCTCATGGCGTTGACTCTCAGTCATAGTATC
GTGGTATCACCGGTTGGTTCCACTCTCTGTTGCGGGCAACTTCAGCAGCACGTAGGGGACTTCCGCGTTT
CCAGACTTTACGAAACACGGAAACCGAAGACCATTCATGTTGTTGCTCAGGTCGCAGACGTTTTGCAGCA
GCAGTCGCTTCACGTTCGCTCGCGTATCGGTGATTCATTCTGCTAACCAGTAAGGCAACCCCGCCAGCCT
AGCCGGGTCCTCAACGACAGGAGCACGATCATGCGCACCCGTGGCCAGGACCCAACGCTGCCCGAGATGC
GCCGCGTGCGGCTGCTGGAGATGGCGGACGCGATGGATATGTTCTGCCAAGGGTTGGTTTGCGCATTCAC
AGTTCTCCGCAAGAATTGATTGGCTCCAATTCTTGGAGTGGTGAATCCGTTAGCGAGGTGCCGCCGGCTT
CCATTCAGGTCGAGGTGGCCCGGCTCCATGCACCGCGACGCAACGCGGGGAGGCAGACAAGGTATAGGGC
GGCGCCTACAATCCATGCCAACCCGTTCCATGTGCTCGCCGAGGCGGCATAAATCGCCGTGACGATCAGC
GGTCCAGTGATCGAAGTTAGGCTGGTAAGAGCCGCGAGCGATCCTTGAAGCTGTCCCTGATGGTCGTCAT
CTACCTGCCTGGACAGCATGGCCTGCAACGCGGGCATCCCGATGCCGCCGGAAGCGAGAAGAATCATAAT
GGGGAAGGCCATCCAGCCTCGCGTCGCGAACGCCAGCAAGACGTAGCCCAGCGCGTCGGCCGCCATGCCG
GCGATAATGGCCTGCTTCTCGCCGAAACGTTTGGTGGCGGGACCAGTGACGAAGGCTTGAGCGAGGGCGT
GCAAGATTCCGAATACCGCAAGCGACAGGCCGATCATCGTCGCGCTCCAGCGAAAGCGGTCCTCGCCGAA
AATGACCCAGAGCGCTGCCGGCACCTGTCCTACGAGTTGCATGATAAAGAAGACAGTCATAAGTGCGGCG
ACGATAGTCATGCCCCGCGCCCACCGGAAGGAGCTGACTGGGTTGAAGGCTCTCAAGGGCATCGGTCGAC
GCTCTCCCTTATGCGACTCCTGCATTAGGAAGCAGCCCAGTAGTAGGTTGAGGCCGTTGAGCACCGCCGC
CGCAAGGAATGGTGCATGCAAGGAGATGGCGCCCAACAGTCCCCCGGCCACGGGGCCTGCCACCATACCC
ACGCCGAAACAAGCGCTCATGAGCCCGAAGTGGCGAGCCCGATCTTCCCCATCGGTGATGTCGGCGATAT
AGGCGCCAGCAACCGCACCTGTGGCGCCGGTGATGCCGGCCACGATGCGTCCGGCGTAGAGGATCAGACT
AAGATCTCGATCCCGCGAAATTAATACGACTCACTATAGGGGAATTGTGAGCGGATAACAATTCCCCACT
AGTAATAATTTTGTTTAACTTTAAGAAGGAGATATACCATGGAAACTGAAGAAGGTAAACTGGTAATCTG
GATTAACGGCGATAAAGGCTATAACGGTCTCGCTGAAGTCGGTAAGAAATTCGAGAAAGATACCGGAATT
AAAGTCACCGTTGAGCATCCGGATAAACTGGAAGAGAAATTCCCACAGGTTGCGGCAACTGGCGATGGCC
CTGACATTATCTTCTGGGCACACGACCGCTTTGGTGGCTACGCTCAATCTGGCCTGTTGGCTGAAATCAC
CCCGGACAAAGCGTTCCAGGACAAGCTGTATCCGTTTACCTGGGATGCCGTACGTTACAACGGCAAGCTG
ATTGCTTACCCGATCGCTGTTGAAGCGTTATCGCTGATTTATAACAAAGACCTGCTGCCGAACCCGCCAA
AAACCTGGGAAGAGATCCCGGCGCTGGATAAAGAACTGAAAGCGAAAGGTAAGAGCGCCCTGATGTTCAA
CCTGCAAGAACCGTACTTCACCTGGCCGCTGATTGCTGCTGACGGGGGTTATGCGTTCAAGTATGAAAAC
GGCAAGTACGACATTAAAGACGTGGGCGTGGATAACGCTGGCGCGAAAGCGGGTCTGACCTTCCTGGTTG
ACCTGATTAAAAACAAACACATGAATGCAGACACCGATTACTCCATCGCAGAAGCTGCCTTTAATAAAGG
CGAAACAGCGATGACCATCAACGGCCCGTGGGCATGGTCCAACATCGACACCAGCAAAGTGAATTATGGT
GTAACGGTACTGCCGACCTTCAAGGGTCAACCATCCAAACCGTTCGTTGGCGTGCTGAGCGCAGGTATTA
ACGCCGCCAGTCCGAACAAAGAGCTGGCAAAAGAGTTCCTCGAAAACTATCTGCTGACTGATGAAGGTCT
GGAAGCGGTTAATAAAGACAAACCGCTGGGTGCCGTAGCGCTGAAGTCTTACGAGGAAGAGTTGGCGAAA
GATCCACGTATTGCCGCCACGATGGAAAACGCCCAGAAAGGTGAAATCATGCCGAACATCCCGCAGATGT
CCGCTTTCTGGTATGCCGTGCGTACTGCGGTGATCAACGCCGCCAGCGGTCGTCAGACTGTCGATGAAGC
CCTTAAAGACGCGCAGACTGGTACCGGCAGCGGCCTGGAAGTTCTGTTCCAGGGGCCCCATATGCTCGAG
ATGCCCGACGAGATGCGCGCCGAAGTCCTCGCCCGCAACGAGATCTCTAACCTGATCATGGACGCAGCGG
AGGCTGCGCAGCACGCTCTACCGCTGGAGGTGGAGAACTACCATGCCCTGTATCCACTGGAACCGCCGGC
GCAGCCGTTGCACGCCAAGCTCACGTTCCCCGCCACCACTTATAGGGCCACGCACAACACGACGGGCTAC
AAGTACTGCCTGCGAAGAATACATGGTTTCCGCCTGCAGTCGACCAAGTGCATGACGCTGGTGGAGATGT
GGAAGAAGCTGCAGCACACGAATGTGGTACAACTGCGTGAGGTGTTCACGACGAAAGCATTTGGTGATAA
CTCTTTAGTATTAGTGTACGACTATCATCCCGGCTCACAAACATTACTGGCCAAATACTTCACTCCGGCG
CCAGAGACCAACGGGTACACTGATCCATTCCAAGGCGAGGCCCGCCCCTTCAGTCATAAGAGTAACATGC
AGCGAACGAGCAATGGACCGCTGCTACCGGAGGCCACCATCTGGTCGATCATCATGCAGCTGACCGCCGG
CTTAAAAGCCATCCACCATGCCGGTCTTGCCTGCAAGGTTCTGGATCCCACAAAGATTATAGTGACGGGC
AAGCGTGTACGGTTTAGCTCATGCTGCATTTCGGATATAACGCAATTCGATCCGAATGCATCCAATCCCT
TGGCGCTGGTTAATATGCATCAGCAGGACGATCTGACCGCTTTGGGTCGCTTAGTATTAGCTTTGGCCTG
CCGCTGTCTTCAATCCGTGCAACGCGACAATGTCCAGTCCAGCATCGATATGGTCACGCGAAACTACTCC
ACCGATCTGCGAAACTTTATTGTTTACCTCTTCACCACCAATAATCGTCGCTCCGTGACCGACCTGATGC
CGATGATTGGTGCCCGCTTCTATACGCAACTGGATGCACTGCAGAGCAAAATTGATATGCAGGAGGACGA
GTTGGCCAAGGAGATGGAGAACGGGCGGTTATATCGCATTTTGGTCAAACTTAATAGCATCAACGAGCGA
CCCGACTTTAATCTGGACTGCACTTGGTCTGAGACTGGTGATAGATACATGTTGAAATTATTCCGTGATT
ATTTGTTCCATTCCGTCACTGAGGATGGCCGGCCCTGGCTAGATCACGCACACATTGTACAATGCCTCAA
CAAGCTGGATGCTGGCTCCATAGAGCGCGTGCAACTGATGTCCCGCGACGAGCAATCGGTACTCATCGTC
TCCTATGCTGAACTCAAGAATTGTCTGGAGAACGCCTTCTCCGAACTGATGTCAAGTGCGGCCAACTGAC
CTAGGAGATCCGGCTGCTAACAAAGCCCGAAAGGAAGCTGAGTTGGCTGCTGCCACCGCTGAGCAATAAC
TAGCATAACCCCTTGGGGCCTCTAAACGGGTCTTGAGGGGTTTTTTGCTGAAAGGAGGAACTATATCCGG
ATATCCCGCAAGAGGCCCGGCAGTACCGGCATAACCAAGCCTATGCCTACAGCATCCAGGGTGACGGTGC
CGAGGATGACGATGAGCGCATTGTTAGATTTCATACACGGTGCCTGACTGCGTTAGCAATTTAACTGTGA
TAAACTACCGCATTAAAGCTTATCGATGATAAGCTGTCAAACATGAGAATTACAACTTATATCGTATGGG
GCTGACTTCAGGTGCTACATTTGAAGAGATAAATTGCACTGAAATCAAGAAATATTTTATCTGATTAATA
AGATGATCTTCTTGAGATCGTTTTGGTCTGCGCGTAATCTCTTGCTCTGAAAACGAAAAAACCGCCTTGC
AGGGCGGTTTTTCGAAGGTTCTCTGAGCTACCAACTCTTTGAACCGAGGTAACTGGCTTGGAGGAGCGCA
GTCACCAAAACTTGTCCTTTCAGTTTAGCCTTAACCGGCGCATGACTTCAAGACTAACTCCTCTAAATCA
ATTACCAGTGGCTGCTGCCAGTGGTGCTTTTGCATGTCTTTCCGGGTTGGACTCAAGACGATAGTTACCG
GATAAGGCGCAGCGGTCGGACTGAACGGGGGGTTCGTGCATACAGTCCAGCTTGGAGCGAACTGCCTACC
CGGAACTGAGTGTCAGGCGTGGAATGAGACAAACGCGGCCATAACAGCGGAATGACACCGGTAAACCGAA
AGGCAGGAACAGGAGAGCGCACGAGGGAGCCGCCAGGGGGAAACGCCTGGTATCTTTATAGTCCTGTCGG
GTTTCGCCACCACTGATTTGAGCGTCAGATTTCGTGATGCTTGTCAGGGGGGCGGAGCCTATGGAAAAAC
GGCTTTGCCGCGGCCCTCTCACTTCCCTGTTAAGTATCTTCCTGGCATCTTCCAGGAAATCTCCGCCCCG
TTCGTAAGCCATTTCCGCTCGCCGCAGTCGAACGACCGAGCGTAGCGAGTCAGTGAGCGAGGAAGCGGAA
TATATCCTGTATCACATATTCTGCTGACGCACCGGTGCAGCCTTTTTTCTCCTGCCACATGAAGCACTTC
ACTGACACCCTCATCAGTGCCAACATAGTAAGCCAGTATACACTCCCCTAGCGCTGATGTCCGGCGGTGC
TTTTGCCGTTACGCACCACCCCGTCAGTAGCTGAACAGGAGGGACAGCTGATAGAAACAGAAGCCACTGG
AGCACCTCAAAAACACCATCATACACTAAATCAGTAAGTTGGCAGCATCACCCGACGCACTTTGCGCCGA
ATAAATACCTGTGACGGAAGATCACTTCGCAGAATAAATAAATCCTGGTGTCCCTGTTGATACCGGGAAG
CCCTGGGCCAACTTTTGGCGAAAATGAGACGTTGATCGGCACGTAAGAGGTTCCAACTTTCACCATAATG
AAATAAGATCACTACCGGGCGTATTTTTTGAGTTATCGAGATTTTCAGGAGCTAAGGAAGCTAAAATGGA
GAAAAAAATCACTGGATATACCACCGTTGATATATCCCAATGGCATCGTAAAGAACATTTTGAGGCATTT
CAGTCAGTTGCTCAATGTACCTATAACCAGACCGTTCAGCTGGATATTACGGCCTTTTTAAAGACCGTAA
AGAAAAATAAGCACAAGTTTTATCCGGCCTTTATTCACATTCTTGCCCGCCTGATGAATGCTCATCCGGA
ATTC
